Addgene plasmid #168438: pTL377
Purpose: pGBKT7 yeast two-hybrid plasmid
Depositing lab: Sophien Kamoun. Depositing organization: Sainsbury Laboratory, Norwich. Publication: A single amino acid polymorphism in a conserved effector of the multihost blast fungus pathogen expands host-target binding spectrum. Bentham AR, Petit-Houdenot Y, Win J, Chuma I, Terauchi R, Banfield MJ, Kamoun S, Langner T. PLoS Pathog. 2021 Nov 10;17(11):e1009957. doi: 10.1371/journal.ppat.1009957. eCollection 2021 Nov. PubMed 34758051.
Backbone
  Vector backbone: pGBKT7
  Vector type: Yeast Expression
Growth in bacteria
  Bacterial resistance: Kanamycin, 50 μg/mL
  Growth temperature: 37°C
  Growth strain: DH5alpha
  Copy number: High Copy
Gene/Insert
  Gene/Insert name: OsaHIP42
  Species: Oryza sativa
  Cloning method: Unknown
Terms and licenses: Academic/Nonprofit Terms; Industry Terms: Not Available to Industry
How to cite: pTL377 was a gift from Sophien Kamoun (Addgene plasmid # 168438 ; http://n2t.net/addgene:168438 ; RRID:Addgene_168438)
