[The description below was written by a language model from this plasmid's Addgene catalogue record and pLannotate feature annotations shown in this document.]
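Description:
pTL377 is a yeast two-hybrid bait plasmid built on the pGBKT7 backbone, carrying a rice (Oryza sativa) insert recorded as OsaHIP42. It is an E. coli–yeast shuttle vector. In bacteria it replicates from a high-copy ColE1/pUC-type origin and is selected with kanamycin through a Tn5 aminoglycoside phosphotransferase gene (NeoR/KanR) driven by the AmpR promoter. In Saccharomyces cerevisiae it is maintained episomally by the 2μ origin and selected by tryptophan prototrophy through the TRP1 marker and its own promoter. An f1 origin is also present, and several short annotations (lacI, rop, bom, ble, lacZα and poly(A) signal fragments) appear to be backbone remnants rather than functional parts.

The expression cassette uses the constitutive yeast ADH1 promoter to drive the GAL4 DNA-binding domain, followed downstream by the insert and then by T7 and ADH1 terminators. The insert region, roughly 280 bp, was labelled by the automated annotation as a fragment resembling Arabidopsis HIPP24, a heavy-metal-binding protein. This is consistent with OsaHIP42 being a related rice heavy-metal-associated protein, and its short length suggests a domain-sized piece rather than a full-length gene, although the record does not state this. A T7 promoter between the GAL4 domain and the insert allows in vitro transcription of the insert without the GAL4 portion.

In use, the GAL4 DNA-binding domain fusion would be co-expressed with an activation-domain prey so that interaction activates GAL4-responsive reporters. The associated publication concerns host-target binding by a conserved blast fungus effector, which suggests the plasmid was used to test effector binding to this rice protein.
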