Features (pLannotate 1.2.2; 24 found; start..end, strand, type, name):
     30..734     +  promoter       ADH1 promoter: S. cerevisiae ADH1; promoter for alcohol dehydrogenase 1
    762..1202    +  CDS            GAL4 DNA binding domain: DNA binding domain of the GAL4 transcriptional activator; Saccharomyces cerevisiae GAL4 (truncated)
   1213..1231    +  promoter       T7 promoter: promoter for bacteriophage T7 RNA polymerase
   1308..1586    +  CDS            HIPP24 (fragment): HIP24_ARATH - Experimental evidence at protein level: Swiss-Prot protein existence level 1. Heavy-metal-binding protein. From Arabidopsis thaliana (Mouse-ear cress).
   1595..1642    +  terminator     T7 terminator: transcription terminator for bacteriophage T7 RNA polymerase
   1669..1856    +  terminator     ADH1 terminator: S. cerevisiae ADH1; transcription terminator for the S. cerevisiae alcohol dehydrogenase 1 (ADH1) gene
   1904..1920    -  protein_bind   lac operator: The lac repressor binds to the lac operator to inhibit transcription in E. coli. This inhibition can be relieved by adding lactose or isopropyl-β-D-thiogalactopyranoside (IPTG). lac repressor encoded by lacI
   1928..1958    -  promoter       lac promoter: promoter for the E. coli lac operon
   1973..1994    -  protein_bind   CAP binding site: CAP binding activates transcription in the presence of cAMP. E. coli catabolite activator protein
   2007..2099    -  CDS            lacI (fragment): lac repressor; lacI; The lac repressor binds to the lac operator to inhibit transcription in E. coli. This inhibition can be relieved by adding lactose or isopropyl-β-D-thiogalactopyranoside (IPTG).
   2282..2870    -  rep_origin     ori: high-copy-number ColE1/pMB1/pBR322/pUC origin of replication
   3092..3108    +  polyA_signal   bGH poly(A) signal (fragment): bovine growth hormone polyadenylation signal
   3199..3246    -  polyA_signal   HSV TK poly(A) signal: herpes simplex virus thymidine kinase polyadenylation signal (Cole and Stacy, 1985)
   3305..3457    -  CDS            ble (fragment): BLE_KLEPN - Experimental evidence at protein level: Swiss-Prot protein existence level 1. Binding protein with a strong affinity to the bleomycin family of antibiotics. Binds to CL990; an antimitotic-antibiotic compound. From Klebsiella pneumoniae.
   3478..4272    -  CDS            NeoR/KanR: aminoglycoside phosphotransferase from Tn5; aph(3')-II (or nptII); confers resistance to neomycin, kanamycin, and G418 (Geneticin®)
   4273..4377    -  promoter       AmpR promoter: bla
   4404..5746    -  rep_origin     2μ ori: yeast 2μ plasmid origin of replication
   5814..5849    +  CDS            rop (fragment): Rop protein, which maintains plasmids at low copy number; rop
   5951..6000    +  misc_feature   bom (fragment): basis of mobility region from pBR322
   6139..6286    +  promoter       TRP1 promoter: S. cerevisiae TRP1
   6287..6961    +  CDS            TRP1: phosphoribosylanthranilate isomerase, required for tryptophan biosynthesis; S. cerevisiae TRP1; yeast auxotrophic marker
   7012..7063    +  misc_feature   bom (fragment): basis of mobility region from pBR322
   7091..7519    -  rep_origin     f1 ori (sequence partly withheld): f1 bacteriophage origin of replication; arrow indicates direction of (+) strand synthesis
   7523..29      -  CDS            lacZα (fragment) (across the origin): LacZα fragment of β-galactosidase; lacZ fragment
>Addgene plasmid #168438 | pTL377 | addgene full sequence | sequence record 349828 | Addgene NGS Result
CGGTGCGGGCCTCTTCGCTATTACGCCAGATCCTTTTGTTGTTTCCGGGTGTACAATATGGACTTCCTCT
TTTCTGGCAACCAAACCCATACATCGGGATTCCTATAATACCTTCGTTGGTCTCCCTAACATGTAGGTGG
CGGAGGGGAGATATACAATAGAACAGATACCAGACAAGACATAATGGGCTAAACAAGACTACACCAATTA
CACTGCCTCATTGATGGTGGTACATAACGAACTAATACTGTAGCCCTAGACTTGATAGCCATCATCATAT
CGAAGTTTCACTACCCTTTTTCCATTTGCCATCTATTGAAGTAATAATAGGCGCATGCAACTTCTTTTCT
TTTTTTTTCTTTTCTCTCTCCCCCGTTGTTGTCTCACCATATCCGCAATGACAAAAAAATGATGGAAGAC
ACTAAAGGAAAAAATTAACGACAAAGACAGCACCAACAGATGTCGTTGTTCCAGAGCTGATGAGGGGTAT
CTCGAAGCACACGAAACTTTTTCCTTCCTTCATTCACGCACACTACTCTCTAATGAGCAACGGTATACGG
CCTTCCTTCCAGTTACTTGAATTTGAAATAAAAAAAAGTTTGCTGTCTTGCTATCAAGTATAAATAGACC
TGCAATTATTAATCTTTTGTTTCCTCGTCATTGTTCTCGTTCCCTTTCTTCCTTGTTTCTTTTTCTGCAC
AATATTTCAAGCTATACCAAGCATACAATCAACTCCAAGCTTGAAGCAAGCCTCCTGAAAGATGAAGCTA
CTGTCTTCTATCGAACAAGCATGCGATATTTGCCGACTTAAAAAGCTCAAGTGCTCCAAAGAAAAACCGA
AGTGCGCCAAGTGTCTGAAGAACAACTGGGAGTGTCGCTACTCTCCCAAAACCAAAAGGTCTCCGCTGAC
TAGGGCACATCTGACAGAAGTGGAATCAAGGCTAGAAAGACTGGAACAGCTATTTCTACTGATTTTTCCT
CGAGAAGACCTTGACATGATTTTGAAAATGGATTCTTTACAGGATATAAAAGCATTGTTAACAGGATTAT
TTGTACAAGATAATGTGAATAAAGATGCCGTCACAGATAGATTGGCTTCAGTGGAGACTGATATGCCTCT
AACATTGAGACAGCATAGAATAAGTGCGACATCATCATCGGAAGAGAGTAGTAACAAAGGTCAAAGACAG
TTGACTGTATCGCCGGAATTTGTAATACGACTCACTATAGGGCGAGCCGCCATCATGGAGGAGCAGAAGC
TGATCTCAGAGGAGGACCTGCATATGGCCATGGAGGCCGAATTCTTTCAGACCGTGGAAATGAAAGTGCG
CATCGACTGCGAAGGCTGCGAGCGCAAAATCAAAAAGGCCCTGGAGGACATGAAAGGCGTGAGCAGCGTG
GAAGTGACCGCCAAACAGAACAAAGTGACCGTGACCGGCTATGTGGATGCCGGTAAAGTGATGCGCCGCG
TGGCCTATAAAACCGGTAAACGCGTGGAACCGTGGCCGTATGTGCCGTATGATACCGTTGCACACCCGTA
TGCACCGGGCGCCTATGATAAAAAAGGATCCGTCGACCTGCAGCGGCCGCATAACTAGCATAACCCCTTG
GGGCCTCTAAACGGGTCTTGAGGGGTTTTTTGCGCGCTTGCAGCCAAGCTAATTCCGGGCGAATTTCTTA
TGATTTATGATTTTTATTATTAAATAAGTTATAAAAAAAATAAGTGTATACAAATTTTAAAGTGACTCTT
AGGTTTTAAAACGAAAATTCTTATTCTTGAGTAACTCTTTCCTGTAGGTCAGGTTGCTTTCTCAGGTATA
GCATGAGGTCGCTCTTATTGACCACACCTCTACCGGCATGCAAGCTTGGCGTAATCATGGTCATAGCTGT
TTCCTGTGTGAAATTGTTATCCGCTCACAATTCCACACAACATACGAGCCGGAAGCATAAAGTGTAAAGC
CTGGGGTGCCTAATGAGTGAGCTAACTCACATTAATTGCGTTGCGCTCACTGCCCGCTTTCCAGTCGGGA
AACCTGTCGTGCCAGCTGCATTAATGAATCGGCCAACGCGCGGGGAGAGGCGGTTTGCGTATTGGGCGCT
CTTCCGCTTCCTCGCTCACTGACTCGCTGCGCTCGGTCGTTCGGCTGCGGCGAGCGGTATCAGCTCACTC
AAAGGCGGTAATACGGTTATCCACAGAATCAGGGGATAACGCAGGAAAGAACATGTGAGCAAAAGGCCAG
CAAAAGGCCAGGAACCGTAAAAAGGCCGCGTTGCTGGCGTTTTTCCATAGGCTCCGCCCCCCTGACGAGC
ATCACAAAAATCGACGCTCAAGTCAGAGGTGGCGAAACCCGACAGGACTATAAAGATACCAGGCGTTTCC
CCCTGGAAGCTCCCTCGTGCGCTCTCCTGTTCCGACCCTGCCGCTTACCGGATACCTGTCCGCCTTTCTC
CCTTCGGGAAGCGTGGCGCTTTCTCATAGCTCACGCTGTAGGTATCTCAGTTCGGTGTAGGTCGTTCGCT
CCAAGCTGGGCTGTGTGCACGAACCCCCCGTTCAGCCCGACCGCTGCGCCTTATCCGGTAACTATCGTCT
TGAGTCCAACCCGGTAAGACACGACTTATCGCCACTGGCAGCAGCCACTGGTAACAGGATTAGCAGAGCG
AGGTATGTAGGCGGTGCTACAGAGTTCTTGAAGTGGTGGCCTAACTACGGCTACACTAGAAGAACAGTAT
TTGGTATCTGCGCTCTGCTGAAGCCAGTTACCTTCGGAAAAAGAGTTGGTAGCTCTTGATCCGGCAAACA
AACCACCGCTGGTAGCGGTGGTTTTTTTGTTTGCAAGCAGCAGATTACGCGCAGAAAAAAAGGATCTCAA
GAAGATCCTTTGATCTTTTCTACGGGGTCTGACGCTCAGTGGAACGAAAACTCACGTTAAGGGATTTTGG
TCATGAGATTATCAAAAAGGATCTTCACCTAGATCCTTTTAAATTAAAAATGAAGTTTTAAATCAATCTA
AAGTATATATGAGTAACCTGAGGCTATGGCAGGGCCTGCCGCCCCGACGTTGGCTGCGAGCCCTGGGCCT
TCACCCGAACTTGGGGGGTGGGGTGGGGAAAAGGAAGAAACGCGGGCGTATTGGCCCCAATGGGGTCTCG
GTGGGGTATCGACAGAGTGCCAGCCCTGGGACCGAACCCCGCGTTTATGAACAAACGACCCAACACCGTG
CGTTTTATTCTGTCTTTTTATTGCCGTCATAGCGCGGGTTCCTTCCGGTATTGTCTCCTTCCGTGTTTCA
GTTAGCCTCCCCCTAGGGTGGGCGAAGAACTCCAGCATGAGATCCCCGCGCTGGAGGATCATCCAGCCGG
CGTCCCGGAAAACGATTCCGAAGCCCAACCTTTCATAGAAGGCGGCGGTGGAATCGAAATCTCGTGATGG
CAGGTTGGGCGTCGCTTGGTCGGTCATTTCGAACCCCAGAGTCCCGCTCAGAAGAACTCGTCAAGAAGGC
GATAGAAGGCGATGCGCTGCGAATCGGGAGCGGCGATACCGTAAAGCACGAGGAAGCGGTCAGCCCATTC
GCCGCCAAGCTCTTCAGCAATATCACGGGTAGCCAACGCTATGTCCTGATAGCGGTCCGCCACACCCAGC
CGGCCACAGTCGATGAATCCAGAAAAGCGGCCATTTTCCACCATGATATTCGGCAAGCAGGCATCGCCAT
GAGTCACGACGAGATCCTCGCCGTCGGGCATGCTCGCCTTGAGCCTGGCGAACAGTTCGGCTGGCGCGAG
CCCCTGATGCTCTTCGTCCAGATCATCCTGATCGACAAGACCGGCTTCCATCCGAGTACGTGCTCGCTCG
ATGCGATGTTTCGCTTGGTGGTCGAATGGGCAGGTAGCCGGATCAAGCGTATGCAGCCGCCGCATTGCAT
CAGCCATGATGGATACTTTCTCGGCAGGAGCAAGGTGAGATGACAGGAGATCCTGCCCCGGCACTTCGCC
CAATAGCAGCCAGTCCCTTCCCGCTTCAGTGACAACGTCGAGCACAGCTGCGCAAGGAACGCCCGTCGTG
GCCAGCCACGATAGCCGCGCTGCCTCGTCTTGCAGTTCATTCAGGGCACCGGACAGGTCGGTCTTGACAA
AAAGAACCGGGCGCCCCTGCGCTGACAGCCGGAACACGGCGGCATCAGAGCAGCCGATTGTCTGTTGTGC
CCAGTCATAGCCGAATAGCCTCTCCACCCAAGCGGCCGGAGAACCTGCGTGCAATCCATCTTGTTCAATC
ATACTCTTCCTTTTTCAATATTATTGAAGCATTTATCAGGGTTATTGTCTCATGAGCGGATACATATTTG
AATGTATTTAGAAAAATAAACAAATAGGGGTTCCGCGCACATTTCCCCGAAAAGTGCCACCTGAACGAAG
CATCTGTGCTTCATTTTGTAGAACAAAAATGCAACGCGAGAGCGCTAATTTTTCAAACAAAGAATCTGAG
CTGCATTTTTACAGAACAGAAATGCAACGCGAAAGCGCTATTTTACCAACGAAGAATCTGTGCTTCATTT
TTGTAAAACAAAAATGCAACGCGAGAGCGCTAATTTTTCAAACAAAGAATCTGAGCTGCATTTTTACAGA
ACAGAAATGCAACGCGAGAGCGCTATTTTACCAACAAAGAATCTATACTTCTTTTTTGTTCTACAAAAAT
GCATCCCGAGAGCGCTATTTTTCTAACAAAGCATCTTAGATTACTTTTTTTCTCCTTTGTGCGCTCTATA
ATGCAGTCTCTTGATAACTTTTTGCACTGTAGGTCCGTTAAGGTTAGAAGAAGGCTACTTTGGTGTCTAT
TTTCTCTTCCATAAAAAAAGCCTGACTCCACTTCCCGCGTTTACTGATTACTAGCGAAGCTGCGGGTGCA
TTTTTTCAAGATAAAGGCATCCCCGATTATATTCTATACCGATGTGGATTGCGCATACTTTGTGAACAGA
AAGTGATAGCGTTGATGATTCTTCATTGGTCAGAAAATTATGAACGGTTTCTTCTATTTTGTCTCTATAT
ACTACGTATAGGAAATGTTTACATTTTCGTATTGTTTTCGATTCACTCTATGAATAGTTCTTACTACAAT
TTTTTTGTCTAAAGAGTAATACTAGAGATAAACATAAAAAATGTAGAGGTCGAGTTTAGATGCAAGTTCA
AGGAGCGAAAGGTGGATGGGTAGGTTATATAGGGATATAGCACAGAGATATATAGCAAAGAGATACTTTT
GAGCAATGTTTGTGGAAGCGGTATTCGCAATATTTTAGTAGCTCGTTACAGTCCGGTGCGTTTTTGGTTT
TTTGAAAGTGCGTCTTCAGAGCGCTTTTGGTTTTCAAAAGCGCTCTGAAGTTCCTATACTTTCTAGAGAA
TAGGAACTTCGGAATAGGAACTTCAAAGCGTTTCCGAAAACGAGCGCTTCCGAAAATGCAACGCGAGCTG
CGCACATACAGCTCACTGTTCACGTCGCACCTATATCTGCGTGTTGCCTGTATATATATATACATGAGAA
GAACGGCATAGTGCGTGTTTATGCTTAAATGCGTACTTATATGCGTCTATTTATGTAGGATGAAAGGTAG
TCTAGTACCTCCTGTGATATTATCCCATTCCATGCGGGGTATCGTATGCTTCCTTCAGCACTACCCTTTA
GCTGTTCTATATGCTGCCACTCCTCAATTGGATTAGTCTCATCCTTCAATGCTATCATTTCCTTTGATAT
TGGATCATACTAAGAAACCATTATTATCATGACATTAACCTATAAAAATAGGCGTATCACGAGGCCCTTT
CGTCTCGCGCGTTTCGGTGATGACGGTGAAAACCTCTGACACATGCAGCTCCCGGAGACGGTCACAGCTT
GTCTGTAAGCGGATGCCGGGAGCAGACAAGCCCGTCAGGGCGCGTCAGCGGGTGTTGGCGGGTGTCGGGG
CTGGCTTAACTATGCGGCATCAGAGCAGATTGTACTGAGAGTGCACCATAGATCAACGACATTACTATAT
ATATAATATAGGAAGCATTTAATAGAACAGCATCGTAATATATGTGTACTTTGCAGTTATGACGCCAGAT
GGCAGTAGTGGAAGATATTCTTTATTGAAAAATAGCTTGTCACCTTACGTACAATCTTGATCCGGAGCTT
TTCTTTTTTTGCCGATTAAGAATTAATTCGGTCGAAAAAAGAAAAGGAGAGGGCCAAGAGGGAGGGCATT
GGTGACTATTGAGCACGTGAGTATACGTGATTAAGCACACAAAGGCAGCTTGGAGTATGTCTGTTATTAA
TTTCACAGGTAGTTCTGGTCCATTGGTGAAAGTTTGCGGCTTGCAGAGCACAGAGGCCGCAGAATGTGCT
CTAGATTCCGATGCTGACTTGCTGGGTATTATATGTGTGCCCAATAGAAAGAGAACAATTGACCCGGTTA
TTGCAAGGAAAATTTCAAGTCTTGTAAAAGCATATAAAAATAGTTCAGGCACTCCGAAATACTTGGTTGG
CGTGTTTCGTAATCAACCTAAGGAGGATGTTTTGGCTCTGGTCAATGATTACGGCATTGATATCGTCCAA
CTGCATGGAGATGAGTCGTGGCAAGAATACCAAGAGTTCCTCGGTTTGCCAGTTATTAAAAGACTCGTAT
TTCCAAAAGACTGCAACATACTACTCAGTGCAGCTTCACAGAAACCTCATTCGTTTATTCCCTTGTTTGA
TTCAGAAGCAGGTGGGACAGGTGAACTTTTGGATTGGAACTCGATTTCTGACTGGGTTGGAAGGCAAGAG
AGCCCCGAAAGCTTACATTTTATGTTAGCTGGTGGACTGACGCCAGAAAATGTTGGTGATGCGCTTAGAT
TAAATGGCGTTATTGGTGTTGATGTAAGCGGAGGTGTGGAGACAAATGGTGTAAAAGACTCTAACAAAAT
AGCAAATTTCGTCAAAAATGCTAAGAAATAGGTTATTACTGAGTAGTATTTATTTAAGTATTGTTTGTGC
ACTTGCCGATCTATGCGGTGTGAAATACCGCACAGATGCGTAAGGAGAAAATACCGCATCAGGAAATTGT
AAGCGTTAATATTTTGTTAAAATTCGCGTTAAATTTTTGTTAAATCAGCTCATTTTTTAACCAATAGGCC
GAAATCGGCAAAATCCCTTATAAATCAAAAGAATAGACCGAGATAGGGT
[37 nt withheld, positions 7190-7226]
AAAGAACGTGGACTCCAACGTCAAAGG
[49 nt withheld, positions 7254-7302]
T
[91 nt withheld, positions 7304-7394]
G
[124 nt withheld, positions 7396-7519]
CCATTCGCCATTCAGGCTGCGCAACTGTTGGGAAGGGCGAT
