>Addgene plasmid #168438 | pTL377 | depositor partial sequence | sequence record 326538 | insert
GAATTCTTTCAGACCGTGGAAATGAAAGTGCGCATCGACTGCGAAGGCTGCGAGCGCAAAATCAAAAAGG
CCCTGGAGGACATGAAAGGCGTGAGCAGCGTGGAAGTGACCGCCAAACAGAACAAAGTGACCGTGACCGG
CTATGTGGATGCCGGTAAAGTGATGCGCCGCGTGGCCTATAAAACCGGTAAACGCGTGGAACCGTGGCCG
TATGTGCCGTATGATACCGTTGCACACCCGTATGCACCGGGCGCCTATGATAAAAAAGGATCC
